Addgene plasmid #163063: pMOS010E: Entry vector for: CheRiff-eGFP channelrhodopsin (plasma membrane)
Purpose: Entry vector for: CheRiff-eGFP channelrhodopsin (plasma membrane)
Depositing lab: Adam Cohen. Depositing organization: Harvard University. Publication: Multiplexed Optical Sensors in Arrayed Islands of Cells for multimodal recordings of cellular physiology. Werley CA, Boccardo S, Rigamonti A, Hansson EM, Cohen AE. Nat Commun. 2020 Aug 4;11(1):3881. doi: 10.1038/s41467-020-17607-5. PubMed 32753572.
Backbone
  Vector backbone: pENTR
  Backbone size w/o insert (bp): 2586
  Vector type: Gateway entry vector
Growth in bacteria
  Bacterial resistance: Kanamycin, 50 μg/mL
  Growth temperature: 37°C
  Growth strain: DH5alpha
  Copy number: High Copy
Gene/Insert
  Gene/Insert name: CheRiff
  Species: Synthetic
  Insert size (bp): 1734
  Tag / fusion protein: eGFP (C terminal on insert)
  Cloning method: Restriction Enzyme; 5′ cloning site BamHI (unknown if destroyed); 3′ cloning site EcoRI (unknown if destroyed)
  Sequencing primers: 5′ M13F(-21); 3′ M13R
Terms and licenses: Academic/Nonprofit Terms; Industry Terms: Not Available to Industry
Depositor comments: Please see PMID: 24952910 for original reporter gene characterization.
How to cite: pMOS010E: Entry vector for: CheRiff-eGFP channelrhodopsin (plasma membrane) was a gift from Adam Cohen (Addgene plasmid # 163063 ; http://n2t.net/addgene:163063 ; RRID:Addgene_163063)
