[The description below was written by a language model from this plasmid's Addgene catalogue record and pLannotate feature annotations shown in this document.]
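Description:
pMOS010E is a Gateway entry clone built on the pENTR backbone, carrying a promoterless open reading frame for the optogenetic actuator CheRiff fused to eGFP. It is maintained in E. coli through a high-copy ColE1/pUC-type origin and selected with kanamycin via the aph(3')-Ia resistance gene. The sequenced record is about 4.0 kb, slightly less than the sum of the catalogue's backbone and insert sizes. The rrnB T1 and T2 transcription terminators lie upstream of the attL1 side of the cassette, a standard pENTR arrangement that insulates the insert from read-through transcription in bacteria.

The payload lies between the attL1 and attL2 recombination sites. Reading from attL1, it consists of the CheRiff coding sequence, a blue light-gated channelrhodopsin derived from the Scherffelia dubia protein, followed by a short fragment annotated as human KCNJ2 (Kir2.1), and then EGFP at the C terminus. Short Kir2.1-derived peptides are commonly used as trafficking signals to improve surface delivery of microbial opsins, which fits the plasma membrane localisation given in the construct name, although the record does not state the fragment's role explicitly. The insert is listed as having been cloned with BamHI and EcoRI.

No eukaryotic promoter or polyadenylation signal is annotated, so the plasmid is not an expression construct itself. Its purpose is to donate the CheRiff-eGFP cassette by LR Clonase recombination into attR-bearing destination vectors that supply the promoter and delivery context. The associated work concerns multiplexed optical sensors and actuators in arrayed cell islands, where a fluorescently tagged, light-activated depolarising channel would be used for optical stimulation of cells.
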