Features (pLannotate 1.2.2; 9 found; start..end, strand, type, name):
    125..713     -  rep_origin     ori: high-copy-number ColE1/pMB1/pBR322/pUC origin of replication
    803..1612    -  CDS            KanR: aminoglycoside phosphotransferase; aph(3')-Ia; confers resistance to kanamycin in bacteria or G418 (Geneticin®) in eukaryotes
   1735..1834    +  protein_bind   attL2: mutant version of attL; recombination site for the Gateway® LR reaction LR Clonase™
   1864..2582    -  CDS            EGFP (fragment): the original enhanced GFP (Yang et al., 1996) mammalian codon-optimized
   2581..2640    -  CDS            KCNJ2 (fragment): KCNJ2_HUMAN - Also known as IRK1. Experimental evidence at protein level: Swiss-Prot protein existence level 1. Probably participates in establishing action potential waveform and excitability of neuronal and muscle tissues. Inward rectifier potassium channels are characterized by a greater tendency to allow potassium to flow into the cell rather than out of it. Their voltage dependence is regulated by the concentration of extracellular potassium; as external potassium is raised, the voltage range of the channel opening shifts to more positive voltages. The inward rectification is mainly due t
   2650..3597    -  CDS            CheRiff: blue light-activated optogenetic actuator derived from Scherffelia dubia channelrhodopsin (Hochbaum et al., 2014)
   3635..3734    -  protein_bind   attL1: mutant version of attL; recombination site for the Gateway® LR reaction LR Clonase™
   3784..3811    -  terminator     rrnB T2 terminator: transcription terminator T2 from the E. coli rrnB gene
   3943..3986    +  terminator     rrnB T1 terminator: Escherichia coli rrnB; transcription terminator T1 from the E. coli rrnB gene
>Addgene plasmid #163063 | pMOS010E: Entry vector for: CheRiff-eGFP channelrhodopsin (plasma membrane) | addgene full sequence | sequence record 325700 | Addgene NGS Result
CCCCGAGATCCATGCTAGCGGTAATACGGTTATCCACAGAATCAGGGGATAACGCAGGAAAGAACATGTG
AGCAAAAGGCCAGCAAAAGGCCAGGAACCGTAAAAAGGCCGCGTTGCTGGCGTTTTTCCATAGGCTCCGC
CCCCCTGACGAGCATCACAAAAATCGACGCTCAAGTCAGAGGTGGCGAAACCCGACAGGACTATAAAGAT
ACCAGGCGTTTCCCCCTGGAAGCTCCCTCGTGCGCTCTCCTGTTCCGACCCTGCCGCTTACCGGATACCT
GTCCGCCTTTCTCCCTTCGGGAAGCGTGGCGCTTTCTCATAGCTCACGCTGTAGGTATCTCAGTTCGGTG
TAGGTCGTTCGCTCCAAGCTGGGCTGTGTGCACGAACCCCCCGTTCAGCCCGACCGCTGCGCCTTATCCG
GTAACTATCGTCTTGAGTCCAACCCGGTAAGACACGACTTATCGCCACTGGCAGCAGCCACTGGTAACAG
GATTAGCAGAGCGAGGTATGTAGGCGGTGCTACAGAGTTCTTGAAGTGGTGGCCTAACTACGGCTACACT
AGAAGAACAGTATTTGGTATCTGCGCTCTGCTGAAGCCAGTTACCTTCGGAAAAAGAGTTGGTAGCTCTT
GATCCGGCAAACAAACCACCGCTGGTAGCGGTGGTTTTTTTGTTTGCAAGCAGCAGATTACGCGCAGAAA
AAAAGGATCTCAAGAAGATCCTTTGATCTTTTCTACGGGGTCTGACGCTCAGTGGAACGGGGCCCAATCT
GAATAATGTTACAACCAATTAACCAATTCTGATTAGAAAAACTCATCGAGCATCAAATGAAACTGCAATT
TATTCATATCAGGATTATCAATACCATATTTTTGAAAAAGCCGTTTCTGTAATGAAGGAGAAAACTCACC
GAGGCAGTTCCATAGGATGGCAAGATCCTGGTATCGGTCTGCGATTCCGACTCGTCCAACATCAATACAA
CCTATTAATTTCCCCTCGTCAAAAATAAGGTTATCAAGTGAGAAATCACCATGAGTGACGACTGAATCCG
GTGAGAATGGCAAAAGTTTATGCATTTCTTTCCAGACTTGTTCAACAGGCCAGCCATTACGCTCGTCATC
AAAATCACTCGCATCAACCAAACCGTTATTCATTCGTGATTGCGCCTGAGCGAGACGAAATACGCGATCG
CTGTTAAAAGGACAATTACAAACAGGAATCGAATGCAACCGGCGCAGGAACACTGCCAGCGCATCAACAA
TATTTTCACCTGAATCAGGATATTCTTCTAATACCTGGAATGCTGTTTTTCCGGGGATCGCAGTGGTGAG
TAACCATGCATCATCAGGAGTACGGATAAAATGCTTGATGGTCGGAAGAGGCATAAATTCCGTCAGCCAG
TTTAGTCTGACCATCTCATCTGTAACATCATTGGCAACGCTACCTTTGCCATGTTTCAGAAACAACTCTG
GCGCATCGGGCTTCCCATACAAGCGATAGATTGTCGCACCTGATTGCCCGACATTATCGCGAGCCCATTT
ATACCCATATAAATCAGCATCCATGTTGGAATTTAATCGCGGCCTCGACGTTTCCCGTTGAATATGGCTC
ATAACACCCCTTGTATTACTGTTTATGTAAGCAGACAGTTTTATTGTTCATGATGATATATTTTTATCTT
GTGCAATGTAACATCAGAGATTTTGAGACACGGGCCAGAGCTGCAGCTGGATGGCAAATAATGATTTTAT
TTTGACTGATAGTGACCTGTTCGTTGCAACAAATTGATAAGCAATGCTTTCTTATAATGCCAACTTTGTA
CAAGAAAGCTGGGTCTAGATATCTCGAGTGCGGCCGCGAATTCTTACTTGTACAGCTCGTCCATGCCGAG
AGTGATCCCGGCGGCGGTCACGAACTCCAGCAGGACCATGTGATCGCGCTTCTCGTTGGGGTCTTTGCTC
AGGGCGGACTGGGTGCTCAGGTAGTGGTTGTCGGGCAGCAGCACGGGGCCGTCGCCGATGGGGGTGTTCT
GCTGGTAGTGGTCGGCGAGCTGCACGCTGCCGTCCTCGATGTTGTGGCGGATCTTGAAGTTCACCTTGAT
GCCGTTCTTCTGCTTGTCGGCCATGATATAGACGTTGTGGCTGTTGTAGTTGTACTCCAGCTTGTGCCCC
AGGATGTTGCCGTCCTCCTTGAAGTCGATGCCCTTCAGCTCGATGCGGTTCACCAGGGTGTCGCCCTCGA
ACTTCACCTCGGCGCGGGTCTTGTAGTTGCCGTCGTCCTTGAAGAAGATGGTGCGCTCCTGGACGTAGCC
TTCGGGCATGGCGGACTTGAAGAAGTCGTGCTGCTTCATGTGGTCGGGGTAGCGGCTGAAGCACTGCACG
CCGTAGGTCAGGGTGGTCACGAGGGTGGGCCAGGGCACGGGCAGCTTGCCGGTGGTGCAAATGAACTTCA
GGGTCAGCTTGCCGTAGGTGGCATCGCCCTCGCCCTCGCCGGACACGCTGAACTTGTGGCCGTTTACGTC
GCCGTCCAGCTCGACCAGGATGGGCACCACCCCGGTGAACAGCTCCTCGCCCTTGCTCACCACGTTGATG
TCGATCTGGTCCAGGGGGATGTACTCGCCCTCGCTGGTGATCCTGCTCTTGGCGGCCGCCACTTTATCTT
CCTCTGTCACGAAGGCCAGCACGTCCACCTTGCGTCCCAGAAACTGGGAGCTCACTGGTCTCCTGATATC
GCCGTACATAATGATATGCTCGTGAATTTTGATCCGCAGGAAGTGCCCCAGCAGTCCCCAAATATTCTTG
GACAGCAGGTCGGCGATGGTATGGCCAATAGTGGACCCAGCCACGCTCAGGGTGTGCATGCCTTCAGGCC
CAAAGATGAACAGGCCGGGAAACATCAGCCAACTAGAATAGTACACGGCAGTCATGGCCAGCACCAGTTT
CTTACAGCCGCCGGCAGGCATGATATAGTAAGACTCCACGTAGATGATTCCAGCGTTGTAGAATGTCTGG
GTTCCATACACCAGGCCGATACAGTAAAACAGCCACTTCACCCACCCAGTGGCCAGAGCGGCTGTCACTC
CCATGCAAATAGTTCCCAGGTCGGACACCAGCAGAGCCATTGTCCGCTTATTGTATGCCTCACTCAGGCC
GGTGATGTTAGACAGATGAATCAGGATCACGGGACATGTCAGCAGCCATTCGGCATATCTCAGCCATGGG
GTAATGTTCCCTCCGTACAGGAACAGCATAGCAGGACTGGTGAACTCGAAATAGATCTCCAGAATCACTT
TGATCAGCTCCACGGAGCACACGTACACTTCCTCCCATCCCACGCTGGCCTTATAGGCGTGCCAGCCGTA
GAAAGCCAGAAACAGGGCAGACAGGAACACGGCAAACCACTGGAAGCCCCTAGCTGTTTCCTGCTCCCAC
AGGGCCCCATAGTAGATGTAGATGGAGCTGCACTGTTCCTCATACCCATGCACGGGGTGGTAGGGTGGAT
TCACTTGATATCCAGCTGGGGCATGGTACTCACTGCCTCCGGCAGAATCGTTTCCAGGTGGGGCGCTGTG
AGCGTCTGGAGCAGGAGCTCCGCCCATGGTGGCGGATCCAGTCGACTGAATTGGTTCCGGCGCCAGCCTG
CTTTTTTGTACAAAGTTGGCATTATAAAAAAGCATTGCTTATCAATTTGTTGCAACGAACAGGTCACTAT
CAGTCAAAATAAAATCATTATTTGGGGCCCGAGCTTAAGTAACTAACTAACAGGAAGAGTTTGTAGAAAC
GCAAAAAGGCCATCCGTCAGGATGGCCTTCTGCTTAGTTTGATGCCTGGCAGTTTATGGCGGGCGTCCTG
CCCGCCACCCTCCGGGCCGTTGCTTCACAACGTTCAAATCCGCTCCCGGCGGATTTGTCCTACTCAGGAG
AGCGTTCACCGACAAACAACAGATAAAACGAAAGGCCCAGTCTTCCGACTGAGCCTTTCGTTTTATTTGA
TGCCTGGCAGTTCCCTACTCTCGCTTAGTAGTTAGACGT
