>Addgene plasmid #163063 | pMOS010E: Entry vector for: CheRiff-eGFP channelrhodopsin (plasma membrane) | depositor partial sequence | sequence record 315862 | CheRiff-Kir2.1TS-EGFP
ATGGGCGGAGCTCCTGCTCCAGACGCTCACAGCGCCCCACCTGGAAACGATTCTGCCGGAGGCAGTGAGT
ACCATGCCCCAGCTGGATATCAAGTGAATCCACCCTACCACCCCGTGCATGGGTATGAGGAACAGTGCAG
CTCCATCTACATCTACTATGGGGCCCTGTGGGAGCAGGAAACAGCTAGGGGCTTCCAGTGGTTTGCCGTG
TTCCTGTCTGCCCTGTTTCTGGCTTTCTACGGCTGGCACGCCTATAAGGCCAGCGTGGGATGGGAGGAAG
TGTACGTGTGCTCCGTGGAGCTGATCAAAGTGATTCTGGAGATCTATTTCGAGTTCACCAGTCCTGCTAT
GCTGTTCCTGTACGGAGGGAACATTACCCCATGGCTGAGATATGCCGAATGGCTGCTGACATGTCCCGTG
ATCCTGATTCATCTGTCTAACATCACCGGCCTGAGTGAGGCATACAATAAGCGGACAATGGCTCTGCTGG
TGTCCGACCTGGGAACTATTTGCATGGGAGTGACAGCCGCTCTGGCCACTGGGTGGGTGAAGTGGCTGTT
TTACTGTATCGGCCTGGTGTATGGAACCCAGACATTCTACAACGCTGGAATCATCTACGTGGAGTCTTAC
TATATCATGCCTGCCGGCGGCTGTAAGAAACTGGTGCTGGCCATGACTGCCGTGTACTATTCTAGTTGGC
TGATGTTTCCCGGCCTGTTCATCTTTGGGCCTGAAGGCATGCACACCCTGAGCGTGGCTGGGTCCACTAT
TGGCCATACCATCGCCGACCTGCTGTCCAAGAATATTTGGGGACTGCTGGGGCACTTCCTGCGGATCAAA
ATTCACGAGCATATCATTATGTACGGCGATATCAGGAGACCAGTGAGCTCCCAGTTTCTGGGACGCAAGG
TGGACGTGCTGGCCTTCGTGACAGAGGAAGATAAAGTGGCGGCCGCCAAGAGCAGGATCACCAGCGAGGG
CGAGTACATCCCCCTGGACCAGATCGACATCAACGTGGTGAGCAAGGGCGAGGAGCTGTTCACCGGGGTG
GTGCCCATCCTGGTCGAGCTGGACGGCGACGTAAACGGCCACAAGTTCAGCGTGTCCGGCGAGGGCGAGG
GCGATGCCACCTACGGCAAGCTGACCCTGAAGTTCATTTGCACCACCGGCAAGCTGCCCGTGCCCTGGCC
CACCCTCGTGACCACCCTGACCTACGGCGTGCAGTGCTTCAGCCGCTACCCCGACCACATGAAGCAGCAC
GACTTCTTCAAGTCCGCCATGCCCGAAGGCTACGTCCAGGAGCGCACCATCTTCTTCAAGGACGACGGCA
ACTACAAGACCCGCGCCGAGGTGAAGTTCGAGGGCGACACCCTGGTGAACCGCATCGAGCTGAAGGGCAT
CGACTTCAAGGAGGACGGCAACATCCTGGGGCACAAGCTGGAGTACAACTACAACAGCCACAACGTCTAT
ATCATGGCCGACAAGCAGAAGAACGGCATCAAGGTGAACTTCAAGATCCGCCACAACATCGAGGACGGCA
GCGTGCAGCTCGCCGACCACTACCAGCAGAACACCCCCATCGGCGACGGCCCCGTGCTGCTGCCCGACAA
CCACTACCTGAGCACCCAGTCCGCCCTGAGCAAAGACCCCAACGAGAAGCGCGATCACATGGTCCTGCTG
GAGTTCGTGACCGCCGCCGGGATCACTCTCGGCATGGACGAGCTGTACAAGTAA
